Addgene plasmid #217727: HA-MBP-TEVpCS-ADGRF1 CTFdeltaTA-FLAG
Purpose: Mammalian expression of Adhesion G Protein-Coupled Receptor transmembrane domains
Depositing lab: Stephen Blacklow. Depositing organization: Harvard Medical School. Publication: Heterogeneity of tethered agonist signaling in adhesion G protein-coupled receptors. Dates AN, Jones DTD, Smith JS, Skiba MA, Rich MF, Burruss MM, Kruse AC, Blacklow SC. Cell Chem Biol. 2024 Aug 15;31(8):1542-1553.e4. doi: 10.1016/j.chembiol.2024.03.004. Epub 2024 Apr 11. PubMed 38608683.
Backbone
  Vector backbone: pFuse-hIgG1-Fc2
  Backbone manufacturer: Invitrogen
  Vector type: Mammalian Expression
Growth in bacteria
  Bacterial resistance: Bleocin (Zeocin), 50 μg/mL
  Growth temperature: 37°C
  Growth strain: DH5alpha
  Copy number: High Copy
Gene/Insert
  Gene/Insert name: ADGRF1 (alt name: GPR110)
  Species: H. sapiens (human)
  Mutation: Deletion of residues 1-572
  Entrez Gene: ADGRF1 (a.k.a. GPR110, KPG_012, PGR19, hGPCR36)
  Tag / fusion protein: HA (N terminal on insert); FLAG (C terminal on insert)
  Cloning method: Gibson Cloning
Terms and licenses: Academic/Nonprofit Terms; Industry Terms: Not Available to Industry
Depositor comments: Please visit https://www.biorxiv.org/content/10.1101/2022.07.14.500097v2 for bioRxiv preprint.
How to cite: HA-MBP-TEVpCS-ADGRF1 CTFdeltaTA-FLAG was a gift from Stephen Blacklow (Addgene plasmid # 217727 ; http://n2t.net/addgene:217727 ; RRID:Addgene_217727)
