[The description below was written by a language model from this plasmid's Addgene catalogue record and pLannotate feature annotations shown in this document.]
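Description:
HA-MBP-TEVpCS-ADGRF1 CTFdeltaTA-FLAG is a 6,375 bp mammalian expression plasmid built on the pFuse-hIgG1-Fc2 backbone. It is propagated in E. coli from a high-copy ColE1/pUC-type origin. Selection uses a single bleomycin/Zeocin resistance gene (ble). This gene sits behind both a CMV enhancer/promoter and the bacterial EM7 promoter and ends in a β-globin polyadenylation signal, so the same marker can work in bacteria and in mammalian cells.

The expression cassette is driven by the composite promoter typical of this backbone: the EF-1α core promoter joined to a truncated HTLV-1 5' LTR segment. The open reading frame begins with the human IL-2 signal sequence, which directs the N-terminus into the secretory pathway. An HA epitope and E. coli maltose-binding protein (malE) follow. According to the construct name, a TEV protease cleavage site then links MBP to the receptor, although this site is not annotated separately in the feature table. The receptor portion is human ADGRF1 (GPR110) lacking residues 1–572. The name indicates that this is the C-terminal fragment without its tethered agonist, essentially the transmembrane domain. The record lists a C-terminal FLAG tag.

The feature table also detects an IGHG1 Fc fragment from the backbone downstream of the insert, ahead of the SV40 poly(A) signal. The record does not say whether this fragment is translated. A stop codon after FLAG would leave it as an untranslated remnant.

The stated purpose is mammalian expression of adhesion GPCR transmembrane domains. The associated work studies tethered agonist signalling, where an agonist-deleted receptor like this one would plausibly serve as a comparison or control.
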