Features (pLannotate 1.2.2; 17 found; start..end, strand, type, name):
     31..242     +  promoter       EF-1α core promoter: core promoter for human elongation factor EF-1α
    255..523     +  LTR            5' LTR (truncated): truncated 5' long terminal repeat (LTR) from human T-cell leukemia virus (HTLV) type 1
    573..632     +  sig_peptide    IL-2 signal sequence: human interleukin-2 signal sequence
    633..659     +  CDS            3xHA (fragment): three tandem HA epitope tags
    663..1763    +  CDS            malE (fragment): MALE_ECO57 - Experimental evidence at protein level: Swiss-Prot protein existence level 1. Part of the ABC transporter complex MalEFGK involved in maltose/maltodextrin import. Binds maltose and higher maltodextrins. From Escherichia coli O157:H7.
   1785..2795    +  CDS            ADGRF1 (fragment): AGRF1_HUMAN - Also known as GPR110, PGR19. Experimental evidence at protein level: Swiss-Prot protein existence level 1. Orphan receptor. From Homo sapiens (Human).
   2835..3515    +  CDS            IGHG1 (fragment): IGHG1_HUMAN - Experimental evidence at protein level: Swiss-Prot protein existence level 1. Constant region of immunoglobulin heavy chains. Immunoglobulins, also known as antibodies, are membrane-bound or secreted glycoproteins produced by B lymphocytes. In the recognition phase of humoral immunity, the membrane-bound immunoglobulins serve as receptors which, upon binding of a specific antigen, trigger the clonal expansion and differentiation of B lymphocytes into immunoglobulins- secreting plasma cells. Secreted immunoglobulins mediate the effector phase of humoral immunity, which results in
   3540..3661    -  polyA_signal   SV40 poly(A) signal: SV40 polyadenylation signal
   3684..3755    -  CDS            large T antigen (fragment): large T antigen from SV40 (simian virus 40)
   3765..4159    -  polyA_signal   β-globin poly(A): human β-globin polyadenylation signal
   4176..4547    -  CDS            ble: BLE_STRHI - Experimental evidence at protein level: Swiss-Prot protein existence level 1. Binding protein with a strong affinity to the bleomycin family of antibiotics. From Streptoalloteichus hindustanus.
   4609..4652    -  promoter       EM7 promoter (fragment): synthetic bacterial promoter&nbsp
   5039..5138    -  promoter       CMV promoter (fragment): human cytomegalovirus (CMV) immediate early promoter
   5140..5443    -  enhancer       CMV enhancer: human cytomegalovirus immediate early enhancer
   5523..6111    -  rep_origin     ori: high-copy-number ColE1/pMB1/pBR322/pUC origin of replication
   6219..6267    +  polyA_signal   poly(A) signal: synthetic polyadenylation signal
   6278..6369    +  misc_feature   pause site: RNA polymerase II transcriptional pause signal from the human α2 globin gene
>Addgene plasmid #217727 | HA-MBP-TEVpCS-ADGRF1 CTFdeltaTA-FLAG | addgene full sequence | sequence record 429970 | Addgene NGS Result
GGATCTGCGATCGCTCCGGTGCCCGTCAGTGGGCAGAGCGCACATCGCCCACAGTCCCCGAGAAGTTGGG
GGGAGGGGTCGGCAATTGAACGGGTGCCTAGAGAAGGTGGCGCGGGGTAAACTGGGAAAGTGATGTCGTG
TACTGGCTCCGCCTTTTTCCCGAGGGTGGGGGAGAACCGTATATAAGTGCAGTAGTCGCCGTGAACGTTC
TTTTTCGCAACGGGTTTGCCGCCAGAACACAGCTGAAGCTTCGAGGGGCTCGCATCTCTCCTTCACGCGC
CCGCCGCCCTACCTGAGGCCGCCATCCACGCCGGTTGAGTCGCGTTCTGCCGCCTCCCGCCTGTGGTGCC
TCCTGAACTGCGTCCGCCGTCTAGGTAAGTTTAAAGCTCAGGTCGAGACCGGGCCTTTGTCCGGCGCTCC
CTTGGAGCCTACCTAGACTCAGCCGGCTCTCCACGCTTTGCCTGACCCTGCTTGCTCAACTCTACGTCTT
TGTTTCGTTTTCTGTTCTGCGCCGTTACAGATCCAAGCTGTGACCGGCGCCTACCTGAGATCACCGGCGA
AGGAGGGCCACCATGTACAGGATGCAACTCCTGTCTTGCATTGCACTAAGTCTTGCACTTGTCACGAATT
CGTACCCATACGATGTTCCAGATTACGCTGGATCCAAAATTGAAGAAGGCAAACTGGTGATTTGGATTAA
CGGCGATAAAGGCTATAACGGCCTGGCGGAAGTGGGCAAAAAATTTGAAAAAGATACCGGCATTAAAGTG
ACCGTGGAACATCCGGATAAACTGGAAGAAAAATTTCCGCAGGTGGCGGCGACCGGCGATGGCCCGGATA
TTATTTTTTGGGCGCATGATCGCTTTGGCGGCTATGCGCAGAGCGGCCTGCTGGCGGAAATTACCCCGGA
TAAAGCGTTTCAGGATAAACTGTATCCGTTTACCTGGGATGCGGTGCGCTATAACGGCAAACTGATTGCG
TATCCGATTGCGGTGGAAGCGCTGAGCCTGATTTATAACAAAGATCTGCTGCCGAACCCGCCGAAAACCT
GGGAAGAAATTCCGGCGCTGGATAAAGAACTGAAAGCGAAAGGCAAAAGCGCGCTGATGTTTAACCTGCA
GGAACCGTATTTTACCTGGCCGCTGATTGCGGCGGATGGCGGCTATGCGTTTAAATATGAAAACGGCAAA
TATGATATTAAAGATGTGGGCGTGGATAACGCGGGCGCGAAAGCGGGCCTGACCTTTCTGGTGGATCTGA
TTAAAAACAAACATATGAACGCGGATACCGATTATAGCATTGCGGAAGCGGCGTTTAACAAAGGCGAAAC
CGCGATGACCATTAACGGCCCGTGGGCGTGGAGCAACATTGATACCAGCAAAGTGAACTATGGCGTGACC
GTGCTGCCGACCTTTAAAGGCCAGCCGAGCAAACCGTTTGTGGGCGTGCTGAGCGCGGGCATTAACGCGG
CGAGCCCGAACAAAGAACTGGCGAAAGAATTTCTGGAAAACTATCTGCTGACCGATGAAGGCCTGGAAGC
GGTGAACAAAGATAAACCGCTGGGCGCGGTGGCGCTGAAAAGCTATGAAGAAGAACTGGCGAAAGATCCG
CGCATTGCGGCGACCATGGAAAACGCGCAGAAAGGCGAAATTATGCCGAACATTCCGCAGATGAGCGCGT
TTTGGTATGCGGTGCGCACCGCGGTGATTAACGCGGCGAGCGGCCGCCAGACCGTGGATGAAGCGCTGAA
AGATGCGCAGACCAACGAGAACCTTTACTTCCAATCACCTTTTGTCCCCTCTACAATCTTCCCCGTTGTA
AAATGGATCACCTATGTGGGACTGGGTATCTCCATTGGAAGTCTCATTTTATGCCTGATCATCGAGGCTT
TGTTTTGGAAGCAGATTAAAAAAAGCCAAACCTCTCACACACGTCGTATTTGCATGGTGAACATAGCCCT
GTCCCTCTTGATTGCTGATGTCTGGTTTATTGTTGGTGCCACAGTGGACACCACGGTGAACCCTTCTGGA
GTCTGCACAGCTGCTGTGTTCTTTACACACTTCTTCTACCTCTCTTTGTTCTTCTGGATGCTCATGCTTG
GCATCCTGCTGGCTTACCGGATCATCCTCGTGTTCCATCACATGGCCCAGCATTTGATGATGGCTGTTGG
ATTTTGCCTGGGTTATGGGTGCCCTCTCATTATATCTGTCATTACCATTGCTGTCACACAACCTAGCAAT
ACCTACAAAAGGAAAGATGTGTGTTGGCTTAACTGGTCCAATGGAAGCAAACCACTCCTGGCTTTTGTTG
TCCCTGCACTGGCTATTGTGGCTGTGAACTTCGTTGTGGTGCTGCTAGTTCTCACAAAGCTCTGGAGGCC
GACTGTTGGGGAAAGACTGAGTCGGGATGACAAGGCCACCATCATCCGCGTGGGGAAGAGCCTCCTCATT
CTGACCCCTCTGCTAGGGCTCACCTGGGGCTTTGGAATAGGAACAATAGTGGACAGCCAGAATCTGGCTT
GGCATGTTATTTTTGCTTTACTCAATGCATTCCAGGGATTTTTTATCTTATGCTTTGGAATACTCTTGGA
CAGTAAGCTGCGACAACTTCTGTTCAACAAGTTGTCTGCCTTAAGTTCTTGGAAGCAAACAGAAAAGCAA
AACTCATCAGATTTATCTGCCAAACCCAAATTCTCAAAGCCTTTCAACCCACTGCAAAACAAAGGCCATT
ATGCATTTTCTCATACTGGAGATTCCTCCGACAACATCATGCTAACTCAGTTTGTCTCAAATGAAGGTTC
TGACTACAAAGACGATGACGACAAGTGAAGATCTGACAAAACTCACACATGCCCACCGTGCCCAGCACCT
GAACTCCTGGGGGGACCGTCAGTCTTCCTCTTCCCCCCAAAACCCAAGGACACCCTCATGATCTCCCGGA
CCCCTGAGGTCACATGCGTGGTGGTGGACGTGAGCCACGAAGACCCTGAGGTCAAGTTCAACTGGTACGT
GGACGGCGTGGAGGTGCATAATGCCAAGACAAAGCCGCGGGAGGAGCAGTACAACAGCACGTACCGTGTG
GTCAGCGTCCTCACCGTCCTGCACCAGGACTGGCTGAATGGCAAGGAGTACAAGTGCAAGGTCTCCAACA
AAGCCCTCCCAGCCCCCATCGAGAAAACCATCTCCAAAGCCAAAGGGCAGCCCCGAGAACCACAGGTGTA
CACCCTGCCCCCATCCCGGGAGGAGATGACCAAGAACCAGGTCAGCCTGACCTGCCTGGTCAAAGGCTTC
TATCCCAGCGACATCGCCGTGGAGTGGGAGAGCAATGGGCAGCCGGAGAACAACTACAAGACCACGCCTC
CCGTGCTGGACTCCGACGGCTCCTTCTTCCTCTACAGCAAGCTCACCGTGGACAAGAGCAGGTGGCAGCA
GGGGAACGTCTTCTCATGCTCCGTGATGCACGAGGCTCTGCACAACCACTACACGCAGAAGAGCCTCTCC
CTGTCTCCGGGTAAATGAGTGCTAGCTGGCCAGACATGATAAGATACATTGATGAGTTTGGACAAACCAC
AACTAGAATGCAGTGAAAAAAATGCTTTATTTGTGAAATTTGTGATGCTATTGCTTTATTTGTAACCATT
ATAAGCTGCAATAAACAAGTTAACAACAACAATTGCATTCATTTTATGTTTCAGGTTCAGGGGGAGGTGT
GGGAGGTTTTTTAAAGCAAGTAAAACCTCTACAAATGTGGTATGGAATTAATTCTAAAATACAGCATAGC
AAAACTTTAACCTCCAAATCAAGCCTCTACTTGAATCCTTTTCTGAGGGATGAATAAGGCATAGGCATCA
GGGGCTGTTGCCAATGTGCATTAGCTGTTTGCAGCCTCACCTTCTTTCATGGAGTTTAAGATATAGTGTA
TTTTCCCAAGGTTTGAACTAGCTCTTCATTTCTTTATGTTTTAAATGCACTGACCTCCCACATTCCCTTT
TTAGTAAAATATTCAGAAATAATTTAAATACATCATTGCAATGAAAATAAATGTTTTTTATTAGGCAGAA
TCCAGATGCTCAAGGCCCTTCATAATATCCCCCAGTTTAGTAGTTGGACTTAGGGAACAAAGGAACCTTT
AATAGAAATTGGACAGCAAGAAAGCGAGCTTCTAGCTTATCCTCAGTCCTGCTCCTCTGCCACAAAGTGC
ACGCAGTTGCCGGCCGGGTCGCGCAGGGCGAACTCCCGCCCCCACGGCTGCTCGCCGATCTCGGTCATGG
CCGGCCCGGAGGCGTCCCGGAAGTTCGTGGACACGACCTCCGACCACTCGGCGTACAGCTCGTCCAGGCC
GCGCACCCACACCCAGGCCAGGGTGTTGTCCGGCACCACCTGGTCCTGGACCGCGCTGATGAACAGGGTC
ACGTCGTCCCGGACCACACCGGCGAAGTCGTCCTCCACGAAGTCCCGGGAGAACCCGAGCCGGTCGGTCC
AGAACTCGACCGCTCCGGCGACGTCGCGCGCGGTGAGCACCGGAACGGCACTGGTCAACTTGGCCATGAT
GGCTCCTCCTGTCAGGAGAGGAAAGAGAAGAAGGTTAGTACAATTGCTATAGTGAGTTGTATTATACTAT
GCAGATATACTATGCCAATGATTAATTGTCAAACTAGGGCTGCAGGGTTCATAGTGCCACTTTTCCTGCA
CTGCCCCATCTCCTGCCCACCCTTTCCCAGGCATAGACAGTCAGTGACTTACCAAACTCACAGGAGGGAG
AAGGCAGAAGCTTGAGACAGACCCGCGGGACCGCCGAACTGCGAGGGGACGTGGCTAGGGCGGCTTCTTT
TATGGTGCGCCGGCCCTCGGAGGCAGGGCGCTCGGGGAGGCCTAGCGGCCAATCTGCGGTGGCAGGAGGC
GGGGCCGAAGGCCGTGCCTGACCAATCCGGAGCACATAGGAGTCTCAGCCCCCCGCCCCAAAGCAAGGGG
AAGTCACGCGCCTGTAGCGCCAGCGTGTTGTGAAATGGGGGCTTGGGGGGGTTGGGGCCCTGACTAGTCA
AAACAAACTCCCATTGACGTCAATGGGGTGGAGACTTGGAAATCCCCGTGAGTCAAACCGCTATCCACGC
CCATTGATGTACTGCCAAAACCGCATCATCATGGTAATAGCGATGACTAATACGTAGATGTACTGCCAAG
TAGGAAAGTCCCATAAGGTCATGTACTGGGCATAATGCCAGGCGGGCCATTTACCGTCATTGACGTCAAT
AGGGGGCGTACTTGGCATATGATACACTTGATGTACTGCCAAGTGGGCAGTTTACCGTAAATACTCCACC
CATTGACGTCAATGGAAAGTCCCTATTGGCGTTACTATGGGAACATACGTCATTATTGACGTCAATGGGC
GGGGGTCGTTGGGCGGTCAGCCAGGCGGGCCATTTACCGTAAGTTATGTAACGCCTGCAGGTTAATTAAG
AACATGTGAGCAAAAGGCCAGCAAAAGGCCAGGAACCGTAAAAAGGCCGCGTTGCTGGCGTTTTTCCATA
GGCTCCGCCCCCCTGACGAGCATCACAAAAATCGACGCTCAAGTCAGAGGTGGCGAAACCCGACAGGACT
ATAAAGATACCAGGCGTTTCCCCCTGGAAGCTCCCTCGTGCGCTCTCCTGTTCCGACCCTGCCGCTTACC
GGATACCTGTCCGCCTTTCTCCCTTCGGGAAGCGTGGCGCTTTCTCATAGCTCACGCTGTAGGTATCTCA
GTTCGGTGTAGGTCGTTCGCTCCAAGCTGGGCTGTGTGCACGAACCCCCCGTTCAGCCCGACCGCTGCGC
CTTATCCGGTAACTATCGTCTTGAGTCCAACCCGGTAAGACACGACTTATCGCCACTGGCAGCAGCCACT
GGTAACAGGATTAGCAGAGCGAGGTATGTAGGCGGTGCTACAGAGTTCTTGAAGTGGTGGCCTAACTACG
GCTACACTAGAAGAACAGTATTTGGTATCTGCGCTCTGCTGAAGCCAGTTACCTTCGGAAAAAGAGTTGG
TAGCTCTTGATCCGGCAAACAAACCACCGCTGGTAGCGGTGGTTTTTTTGTTTGCAAGCAGCAGATTACG
CGCAGAAAAAAAGGATCTCAAGAAGATCCTTTGATCTTTTCTACGGGGTCTGACGCTCAGTGGAACGAAA
ACTCACGTTAAGGGATTTTGGTCATGGCTAGTTAATTAACATTTAAATCAGCGGCCGCAATAAAATATCT
TTATTTTCATTACATCTGTGTGTTGGTTTTTTGTGTGAATCGTAACTAACATACGCTCTCCATCAAAACA
AAACGAAACAAAACAAACTAGCAAAATAGGCTGTCCCCAGTGCAAGTGCAGGTGCCAGAACATTTCTCTA
TCGAA
